Addgene plasmid #110091: pKOdeltagalK (Apr)
Purpose: (Empty Backbone) Analogous to pKO but without the negative selection gene galK.
Depositing lab: Markus Seeger. Depositing organization: University of Zurich. Publication: A uniform cloning platform for mycobacterial genetics and protein production. Arnold FM, Hohl M, Remm S, Koliwer-Brandl H, Adenau S, Chusri S, Sander P, Hilbi H, Seeger MA. Sci Rep. 2018 Jun 22;8(1):9539. doi: 10.1038/s41598-018-27687-5. PubMed 29934571.
Backbone
  Vector backbone: pKO
  Vector type: Bacterial Knockout Generation
  Selectable markers: Apramycin
Growth in bacteria
  Bacterial resistance: Apramycin, 25 μg/mL
  Growth temperature: 37°C
  Growth strain: DH5alpha
  Copy number: High Copy
Gene/Insert
  Gene/Insert name: None
Terms and licenses: Academic/Nonprofit Terms; Industry Terms: Not Available to Industry
How to cite: pKOdeltagalK (Apr) was a gift from Markus Seeger (Addgene plasmid # 110091 ; http://n2t.net/addgene:110091 ; RRID:Addgene_110091)
