[The description below was written by a language model from this plasmid's Addgene catalogue record and pLannotate feature annotations shown in this document.]
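Description:
pKOdeltagalK (Apr) is an empty-backbone bacterial knockout vector derived from pKO, part of a uniform cloning platform developed for mycobacterial genetics. It is described as analogous to pKO but lacking the galK negative-selection gene. The sequenced plasmid is 4,346 nt and carries no insert; the user supplies the sequences needed to target a chromosomal locus, although the record does not describe the cloning site or the cloning method.

Propagation in E. coli relies on a high-copy ColE1/pUC-type origin, and selection is by apramycin, conferred by the aac(3)IV aminoglycoside acetyltransferase gene (ApmR). No complete mycobacterial replication origin is annotated, and only a short fragment of the mycobacteriophage L5 integrase appears. This is consistent with a suicide-type vector that can persist in the target host only by recombining into the chromosome, though the record does not say so explicitly. Although galK has been removed, the feature table still shows an intact counter-selection cassette: Bacillus subtilis sacB under its native sacR promoter and control region. SacB encodes a secreted levansucrase that makes cells sensitive to sucrose. In typical two-step allelic exchange, apramycin would select clones that have integrated the plasmid, and sucrose would then select for clones that have lost the backbone in a second recombination event.

The remaining annotations are short fragments of lacI, lacZα and the RSF origin. These appear to be non-functional remnants of earlier vector construction rather than working elements.
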