Features (pLannotate 1.2.2; 9 found; start..end, strand, type, name):
      4..51      -  CDS            lacI (fragment): lac repressor; lacI; The lac repressor binds to the lac operator to inhibit transcription in E. coli. This inhibition can be relieved by adding lactose or isopropyl-β-D-thiogalactopyranoside (IPTG).
     88..128     -  rep_origin     RSF ori (fragment): Plasmids containing the RSF 1030 origin of replication can be propagated in E. coli cells that contain additional plasmids with compatible origins.
    206..794     -  rep_origin     ori: high-copy-number ColE1/pMB1/pBR322/pUC origin of replication
    851..921     +  rep_origin     RSF ori (fragment): Plasmids containing the RSF 1030 origin of replication can be propagated in E. coli cells that contain additional plasmids with compatible origins.
    939..1384    +  promoter       sacB promoter: sacR; sacB promoter and control region
   1385..2806    +  CDS            SacB: secreted levansucrase that renders bacterial growth sensitive to sucrose; Bacillus subtilis sacB; negative selection marker
   2991..3791    +  CDS            ApmR: aminoglycoside 3-N-acetyltransferase type IV ; aac(3)IV; confers resistance to apramycin (Paget and Davies, 1996)
   3942..4019    -  CDS            33 (fragment): VINT_BPML5 - Also known as int. Protein inferred from homology: Swiss-Prot protein existence level 3. Integrase is necessary for integration of the phage into the host genome by site-specific recombination. From Mycobacterium phage L5 (Mycobacteriophage L5).
   4154..4310    -  CDS            lacZα (fragment): LacZα fragment of β-galactosidase; lacZ fragment
>Addgene plasmid #110091 | pKOdeltagalK (Apr) | addgene full sequence | sequence record 264191 | Addgene NGS Result
GCATCACTGCCCGCTTTCCAGTCGGGAAACCTGTCGTGCCAGCTGCATTAACATGGTCATAGCTGTTTCC
TTGCGTATTGGGCGCTCTCCGCTTCCTCGCTCACTGACTCGCTGCGCTCGGTCGTTCGGGTAAAGCCTGG
GGTGCCTAATGAGCAAAAGGCCAGCAAAAGGCCAGGAACCGTAAAAAGGCCGCGTTGCTGGCGTTTTTCC
ATAGGCTCCGCCCCCCTGACGAGCATCACAAAAATCGACGCTCAAGTCAGAGGTGGCGAAACCCGACAGG
ACTATAAAGATACCAGGCGTTTCCCCCTGGAAGCTCCCTCGTGCGCTCTCCTGTTCCGACCCTGCCGCTT
ACCGGATACCTGTCCGCCTTTCTCCCTTCGGGAAGCGTGGCGCTTTCTCATAGCTCACGCTGTAGGTATC
TCAGTTCGGTGTAGGTCGTTCGCTCCAAGCTGGGCTGTGTGCACGAACCCCCCGTTCAGCCCGACCGCTG
CGCCTTATCCGGTAACTATCGTCTTGAGTCCAACCCGGTAAGACACGACTTATCGCCACTGGCAGCAGCC
ACTGGTAACAGGATTAGCAGAGCGAGGTATGTAGGCGGTGCTACAGAGTTCTTGAAGTGGTGGCCTAACT
ACGGCTACACTAGAAGAACAGTATTTGGTATCTGCGCTCTGCTGAAGCCAGTTACCTTCGGAAAAAGAGT
TGGTAGCTCTTGATCCGGCAAACAAACCACCGCTGGTAGCGGTGGTTTTTTTGTTTGCAAGCAGCAGATT
ACGCGCAGAAAAAAAGGATCTCAAGAAGATCCTTTGATCTTTTCTACGGGGTCTGACGCTCAGTGGAACG
AAGGCGCGCCTGAGTGAGCTGATACCGCTCGCCGCAGCCGAACGACCGAGCGCAGCGAGTCAGTGAGCGA
GGAAGCGGAAGATCGGGCCCAGCCGGCCCACATATACCTGCCGTTCACTATTATTTAGTGAAATGAGATA
TTATGATATTTTCTGAATTGTGATTAAAAAGGCAACTTTATGCCCATGCAACAGAAACTATAAAAAATAC
AGAGAATGAAAAGAAACAGATAGATTTTTTAGTTCTTTAGGCCCGTAGTCTGCAAATCCTTTTATGATTT
TCTATCAAACAAAAGAGGAAAATAGACCAGTTGCAATCCAAACGAGAGTCTAATAGAATGAGGTCGAAAA
GTAAATCGCGCGGGTTTGTTACTGATAAAGCAGGCAAGACCTAAAATGTGTAAAGGGCAAAGTGTATACT
TTGGCGTCACCCCTTACATATTTTAGGTCTTTTTTTATTGTGCGTAACTAACTTGCCATCTTCAAACAGG
AGGGCTGGAAGAAGCAGACCGCTAACACAGTACATAAAAAAGGAGACATGAACGATGAACATCAAAAAGT
TTGCAAAACAAGCAACAGTATTAACCTTTACTACCGCACTGCTGGCAGGAGGCGCAACTCAAGCGTTTGC
GAAAGAAACGAACCAAAAGCCATATAAGGAAACATACGGCATTTCCCATATTACACGCCATGATATGCTG
CAAATCCCTGAACAGCAAAAAAATGAAAAATATAAAGTTCCTGAGTTCGATTCGTCCACAATTAAAAATA
TCTCTTCTGCAAAAGGCCTGGACGTTTGGGACAGCTGGCCATTACAAAACACTGACGGCACTGTCGCAAA
CTATCACGGCTACCACATCGTCTTTGCATTAGCCGGAGATCCTAAAAATGCGGATGACACATCGATTTAC
ATGTTCTATCAAAAAGTCGGCGAAACTTCTATTGACAGCTGGAAAAACGCTGGCCGCGTCTTTAAAGACA
GCGACAAATTCGATGCAAATGATTCTATCCTAAAAGACCAAACACAAGAATGGTCAGGTTCAGCCACATT
TACATCTGACGGAAAAATCCGTTTATTCTACACTGATTTCTCCGGTAAACATTACGGCAAACAAACACTG
ACAACTGCACAAGTTAACGTATCAGCATCAGACAGCTCTTTGAACATCAACGGTGTAGAGGATTATAAAT
CAATCTTTGACGGTGACGGAAAAACGTATCAAAATGTACAGCAGTTCATCGATGAAGGCAACTACAGCTC
AGGCGACAACCATACGCTGAGAGATCCTCACTACGTAGAAGATAAAGGCCACAAATACTTAGTATTTGAA
GCAAACACTGGAACTGAAGATGGCTACCAAGGCGAAGAATCTTTATTTAACAAAGCATACTATGGCAAAA
GCACATCATTCTTCCGTCAAGAAAGTCAAAAACTTCTGCAAAGCGATAAAAAACGCACGGCTGAGTTAGC
AAACGGCGCTCTCGGTATGATTGAGCTAAACGATGATTACACACTGAAAAAAGTGATGAAACCGCTGATT
GCATCTAACACAGTAACAGATGAAATTGAACGCGCGAACGTCTTTAAAATGAACGGCAAATGGTACCTGT
TCACTGACTCCCGCGGATCAAAAATGACGATTGACGGCATTACGTCTAACGATATTTACATGCTTGGTTA
TGTTTCTAATTCTTTAACTGGCCCATACAAGCCGCTGAACAAAACTGGCCTTGTGTTAAAAATGGATCTT
GATCCTAACGATGTAACCTTTACTTACTCACACTTCGCTGTACCTCAAGCGAAAGGAAACAATGTCGTGA
TTACAAGCTATATGACAAACAGAGGATTCTACGCAGACAAACAATCAACGTTTGCGCCTAGCTTCCTGCT
GAACATCAAAGGCAAGAAAACATCTGTTGTCAAAGACAGCATCCTTGAACAAGGACAATTAACAGTTAAC
AAATAAAAACGCAAAAGAAAATGCCGATATCCTATTGGCATTGCGGCCGCGGTCTCGGCGGTGGGTCGTC
TAGAAGGATCTTCACCTAGATCCTTTTGGTTCATGTGCAGCTCCATCAGCAAAAGGGGATGATAAGTTTA
TCACCACCGACTATTTGCAACAGTGCCGTTGATCGTGCTATGATCGACTGATGTCATCAGCGGTGGAGTG
CAATGTCGTGCAATACGAATGGCGAAAAGCCGAGCTCATCGGTCAGCTTCTCAACCTTGGGGTTACCCCC
GGCGGTGTGCTGCTGGTCCACAGCTCCTTCCGTAGCGTCCGGCCCCTCGAAGATGGGCCACTTGGACTGA
TCGAGGCCCTGCGTGCTGCGCTGGGTCCGGGAGGGACGCTCGTCATGCCCTCGTGGTCAGGTCTGGACGA
CGAGCCGTTCGATCCTGCCACGTCGCCCGTTACACCGGACCTTGGAGTTGTCTCTGACACATTCTGGCGC
CTGCCAAATGTAAAGCGCAGCGCCCATCCATTTGCCTTTGCGGCAGCGGGGCCACAGGCAGAGCAGATCA
TCTCTGATCCATTGCCCCTGCCACCTCACTCGCCTGCAAGCCCGGTCGCCCGTGTCCATGAACTCGATGG
GCAGGTACTTCTCCTCGGCGTGGGACACGATGCCAACACGACGCTGCATCTTGCCGAGTTGATGGCAAAG
GTTCCCTATGGGGTGCCGAGACACTGCACCATTCTTCAGGATGGCAAGTTGGTACGCGTCGATTATCTCG
AGAATGACCACTGCTGTGAGCGCTTTGCCTTGGCGGACAGGTGGCTCAAGGAAAAGAGCCTTCAGAAGGA
AGGTCCAGTCGGTCATGCCTTTGCTCGGTTGATCCGCTCCCGCGACATTGTGGCGACAGCCCTGGGTCAA
CTGGGCCGAGATCCGTTGATCTTCCTGCATCCGCCAGAGGCGGGATGCGAAGAATGCGATGCCGCTCGCC
AGTCGATTGGCTGAGCTCATGAGCGGAGAACGAGATGACGTTGGAGGGGCAAGGTCGCGCTGATTGCTGG
GGCAACACGTGGAGCGGATCGGGGATTGTCTTTCTTCAGCTCGCTGATGATATGCTGACGCTCAATGCCG
TTTGGCCTCCGACTAACGAAAATCCCGCATTTGGACGGCTGATCCATGGATCCTCCCGCTGCGCTGAGTC
TTCAGCGATCCCCATCCGCGACGTGCCAACTAGGTCTCCTCTCGTCGTGAACAAGGCTACCGGGTTGCAA
CTCCTGTGCAACTCTCAGGCTTCAACGCGCTTCTACGACCTGCAATTTCTTTCCACTTAGAGGATGCAGC
CGAGAGGGGGTAAAAACCTCCCATTCGCCATTCAGGCTGCGCAACTGTTGGGAAGGGCGTTTCGGTGCGG
GCCTCTTCGCTATTACGCCAGCTGGCGAAAGGGGGATGTGCTGCAAGGCGATTAAGTTGGGTAACGCCAG
GGTTTTCCCAGTCACGACGTTGTAAAACGACGGCCAGTGAGCGCGACGTAATAAGTTGAAGAGCATCTGC
TCTTCA
